Addgene plasmid #172153: pJH291
Purpose: Reporter plasmid for pylBCD variant in pCDF backbone
Depositing lab: Matthew Bennett. Depositing organization: Rice University. Publication: Improved pyrrolysine biosynthesis through phage assisted non-continuous directed evolution of the complete pathway. Ho JML, Miller CA, Smith KA, Mattia JR, Bennett MR. Nat Commun. 2021 Jun 24;12(1):3914. doi: 10.1038/s41467-021-24183-9. PubMed 34168131.
Backbone
  Vector backbone: p15A
  Vector type: Bacterial Expression
Growth in bacteria
  Bacterial resistance: Ampicillin, 100 μg/mL
  Growth temperature: 37°C
  Growth strain: NEB Stable
  Copy number: High Copy
Gene/Insert
  Gene/Insert name: Para sfGFP.2TAG; Plpp pylS; PproK pylT; AraC
  Species: Synthetic
  Mutation: sfGFP(N39*, Y151*)
  Cloning method: Gibson Cloning
Terms and licenses: Academic/Nonprofit Terms; Industry Terms: Not Available to Industry
How to cite: pJH291 was a gift from Matthew Bennett (Addgene plasmid # 172153 ; http://n2t.net/addgene:172153 ; RRID:Addgene_172153)
