[The description below was written by a language model from this plasmid's Addgene catalogue record and pLannotate feature annotations shown in this document.]
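Description:
pJH291 is a bacterial expression plasmid of 6,884 nt that serves as a fluorescent reporter for pyrrolysine biosynthesis in E. coli. It replicates from a p15A origin and is selected with ampicillin through a bla (AmpR) cassette driven by its own promoter. The stated purpose, "reporter plasmid for pylBCD variant in pCDF backbone", most plausibly means that the pylBCD biosynthetic genes under test sit on a separate pCDF-based plasmid. The backbone field and the annotated sequence both show that pJH291 itself is p15A-based, an origin compatible with a co-resident plasmid of that kind. The catalogue lists the plasmid as high copy, although p15A is generally regarded as a medium-copy origin. Several short annotated fragments (TcR, CmR, rop, IS1, RSF ori, lacZα, lacI) appear to be backbone remnants or spurious matches rather than functional elements.

The payload has three parts. Superfolder GFP with amber (TAG) stop codons at positions N39 and Y151 is expressed from the arabinose-inducible araBAD promoter. The araC regulator is transcribed divergently from this promoter, and the reporter is followed by rrnB terminator sequence. A short tag-like match at its 3′ end suggests a C-terminal His tag. The pyrrolysyl-tRNA synthetase gene pylS, annotated as the Methanosarcina barkeri protein, is listed as driven by the lpp promoter, and its cognate tRNA pylT by the proK promoter. The annotated tRNA feature presumably corresponds to pylT. Neither of these promoters is annotated in the feature table.

Full-length fluorescent GFP forms only when PylS charges tRNA(Pyl) with pyrrolysine so that both amber codons are suppressed. Fluorescence therefore reports how much pyrrolysine the cell makes, which allows evolved pylBCD pathway variants to be compared.
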