Features (pLannotate 1.2.2; 21 found; start..end, strand, type, name):
     54..140     -  terminator     rrnB T1 terminator: Escherichia coli rrnB; transcription terminator T1 from the E. coli rrnB gene
    142..257     -  ncRNA          5S rRNA: Accession: RF00001 - 5S ribosomal RNA
    387..404     -  CDS            capTEV™ (fragment): composite tag for in vivo biotinylation, TEV protease cleavage, and 6xHis tagging
    411..1124    -  CDS            Superfolder GFP: Superfolder GFP is a basic (constitutively fluorescent) green fluorescent protein published in 2005, derived from Aequorea victoria. It is reported to be a very rapidly-maturing weak dimer.
   1162..1446    -  promoter       araBAD promoter: araBAD; promoter of the L-arabinose operon of E. coli; the araC regulatory gene is transcribed in the opposite direction (Guzman et al., 1995)
   1473..2351    +  CDS            araC: L-arabinose regulatory protein; araC
   2473..2513    +  CDS            rop (fragment): Rop protein, which maintains plasmids at low copy number; rop
   2523..2585    +  mobile_element IS1 (fragment): prokaryotic transposable element IS1
   2704..2759    -  rep_origin     RSF ori (fragment): Plasmids containing the RSF 1030 origin of replication can be propagated in E. coli cells that contain additional plasmids with compatible origins.
   2847..3392    -  rep_origin     p15A ori: Plasmids containing the medium-copy-number p15A origin of replication can be propagated in E. coli cells that contain a second plasmid with the ColE1 origin.
   3504..3532    +  promoter       tet promoter: E. coli promoter for tetracycline efflux protein gene
   3580..3681    +  CDS            TcR (fragment): tetracycline efflux protein; tet; confers resistance to tetracycline
   3682..3729    -  CDS            lacZα (fragment): LacZα fragment of β-galactosidase; lacZ fragment
   3770..3838    -  ncRNA          tRNA: Accession: RF00005 - tRNA
   3938..3978    -  CDS            lacI (fragment): lac repressor; lacI; The lac repressor binds to the lac operator to inhibit transcription in E. coli. This inhibition can be relieved by adding lactose or isopropyl-β-D-thiogalactopyranoside (IPTG).
   4069..4086    -  CDS            SET1 (fragment): solubility-enhancement tag derived from T7 phage gene 10B
   4094..5350    -  CDS            pylS: PYLS_METBA - Experimental evidence at protein level: Swiss-Prot protein existence level 1. Catalyzes the attachment of pyrrolysine to tRNA(Pyl). Pyrrolysine is a lysine derivative encoded by the termination codon UAG. From Methanosarcina barkeri.
   5603..5749    -  CDS            CmR (fragment): chloramphenicol acetyltransferase; cat; confers resistance to chloramphenicol
   5848..6708    -  CDS            AmpR: β-lactamase; bla; confers resistance to ampicillin, carbenicillin, and related antibiotics
   6709..6800    -  promoter       AmpR promoter: bla
   6819..6846    -  terminator     rrnB T2 terminator: transcription terminator T2 from the E. coli rrnB gene
>Addgene plasmid #172153 | pJH291 | addgene full sequence | sequence record 339046 | Addgene NGS Result
GCCCGCCACCCTCCGGGCCGTTGCTTCGCAACGTTCAAATCCGCTCCCGGCGGATTTGTCCTACTCAGGA
GAGCGTTCACCGACAAACAACAGATAAAACGAAAGGCCCAGTCTTTCGACTGAGCCTTTCGTTTTATTTG
ATGCCTGGCAGTTCCCTACTCTCGCATGGGGAGACCCCACACTACCATCGGCGCTACGGCGTTTCACTTC
TGAGTTCGGCATGGGGTCAGGTGGGACCACCGCGCTACTGCCGCCAGGCAAATTCTGTTTTATCAGACCG
CTTCTGCGTTCTGATTTAATCTGTATCAGGCTGAAAATCTTCTCTCATCCGCCAAAACAGCCAAGCTTCG
AATTCCCATATGGTACCAGCTGCAGATCTCGAGTCAATGATGATGATGATGATGTGAGCCTTTATACAGT
TCGTCCATACCGTGCGTGATGCCGGCCGCGGTCACGAATTCCAGCAGGACCATGTGGTCACGCTTTTCGT
TCGGATCTTTACTCAGCACAGACTGCGTGCTCAGGTAATGATTGTCCGGCAGCAGGACCGGGCCATCACC
AATCGGGGTGTTTTGCTGATAGTGGTCGGCCAGTTGAACGCTGCCATCTTCCACATTATGGCGGATCTTG
AAGTTAGCCTTGATACCGTTCTTCTGCTTATCTGCGGTGATCTACACGTTGTGCGAATTGAAGTTATATT
CCAGTTTATGGCCCAGAATATTACCGTCTTCCTTAAAATCGATGCCTTTCAGTTCAATACGGTTAACCAG
CGTATCACCTTCGAATTTCACTTCGGCGCGCGTTTTGTAGGTGCCGTCATCTTTAAATGAGATGGTACGT
TCTTGGACATAACCTTCCGGCATCGCGGACTTGAAAAAGTCGTGGCGTTTCATGTGATCCGGGTAACGAC
TGAAACACTGAACACCATACGTCAGCGTGGTGACCAGGGTCGGCCACGGAACCGGCAGTTTACCCGTGGT
GCAAATAAACTTCAGCGTCAGTTTACCCTAGGTTGCATCGCCTTCACCTTCGCCGCGCACGCTGAATTTG
TGACCATTGACATCACCATCCAGTTCCACCAGAATCGGCACCACGCCCGTAAACAGTTCTTCGCCCTTGC
TCATCCTAGGTTAATTCCTCCTGTTAGCCCAAAAAACGGGTATGGAGAAACAGTAGAGAGTTGCGATAAA
AAGCGTCAGGTAGGATCCGCTAATCTTATGGATAAAAATGCTATGGCATAGCAAAGTGTGACGCCGTGCA
AATAATCAATGTGGACTTTTCTGCCGTGATTATAGACACTTTTGTTACGCGTTTTTGTCATGGCTTTGGT
CCCGCTTTGTTACAGAATGCTTTTAATAAGCGGGGTTACCGGTTTGGTTAGCGAGAAGAGCCAGTAAAAG
ACGCAGTGACGGCAATGTCTGATGCAATATGGACAATTGGTTTCTTCTCTGAATGGCGGGAGTATGAAAA
GTATGGCTGAAGCGCAAAATGATCCCCTGCTGCCGGGATACTCGTTTAATGCCCATCTGGTGGCGGGTTT
AACGCCGATTGAGGCCAACGGTTATCTCGATTTTTTTATCGACCGACCGCTGGGAATGAAAGGTTATATT
CTCAATCTCACCATTCGCGGTCAGGGGGTGGTGAAAAATCAGGGACGAGAATTTGTTTGCCGACCGGGTG
ATATTTTGCTGTTCCCGCCAGGAGAGATTCATCACTACGGTCGTCATCCGGAGGCTCGCGAATGGTATCA
CCAGTGGGTTTACTTTCGTCCGCGCGCCTACTGGCATGAATGGCTTAACTGGCCGTCAATATTTGCCAAT
ACGGGGTTCTTTCGCCCGGATGAAGCGCACCAGCCGCATTTCAGCGACCTGTTTGGGCAAATCATTAACG
CCGGGCAAGGGGAAGGGCGCTATTCGGAGCTGCTGGCGATAAATCTGCTTGAGCAATTGTTACTGCGGCG
CATGGAAGCGATTAACGAGTCGCTCCATCCACCGATGGATAATCGGGTACGCGAGGCTTGTCAGTACATC
AGCGATCACCTGGCAGACAGCAATTTTGATATCGCCAGCGTCGCACAGCATGTTTGCTTGTCGCCGTCGC
GTCTGTCACATCTTTTCCGCCAGCAGTTAGGGATTAGCGTCTTAAGCTGGCGCGAGGACCAACGTATCAG
CCAGGCGAAGCTGCTTTTGAGCACCACCCGGATGCCTATCGCCACCGTCGGTCGCAATGTTGGTTTTGAC
GATCAACTCTATTTCTCGCGGGTATTTAAAAAATGCACCGGGGCCAGCCCGAGCGAGTTCCGTGCCGGTT
GTGAAGAAAAAGTGAATGATGTAGCCGTCAAGTTGTCATAATTGGTAACGAATCAGACAATTGACGGCTT
GACGGAGTAGCATAGGGTTTGCAGAATCCCTGCTTCGTCCATTTGACAGGCACATTATGCATGCCGCTTC
GCCTTCGCGCGCGAATTGATCTGCTGCCTCGCGCGTTTCGGTGATGACGGTGAAAACCTCTGACACATGC
AGCTCCTGTTCAGCTACTGACGGGGTGGTGCGTAACGGCAAAAGCACCGCCGGACATCAGCGCTAGCGGA
GTGTATACTGGCTTACTATGTTGGCACTGATGAGGGTGTCAGTGAAGTGCTTCATGTGGCAGGAGAAAAA
AGGCTGCACCGGTGCGTCAGCAGAATATGTGATACAGGATATATTCCGCTTCCTCGCTCACTGACTCGCT
ACGCTCGGTCGTTCGACTGCGGCGAGCGGAAATGGCTTACGAACGGGGCGGAGATTTCCTGGAAGATGCC
AGGAAGATACTTAACAGGGAAGTGAGAGGGCCGCGGCAAAGCCGTTTTTCCATAGGCTCCGCCCCCCTGA
CAAGCATCACGAAATCTGACGCTCAAATCAGTGGTGGCGAAACCCGACAGGACTATAAAGATACCAGGCG
TTTCCCCCTGGCGGCTCCCTCGTGCGCTCTCCTGTTCCTGCCTTTCGGTTTACCGGTGTCATTCCGCTGT
TATGGCCGCGTTTGTCTCATTCCACGCCTGACACTCAGTTCCGGGTAGGCAGTTCGCTCCAAGCTGGACT
GTATGCACGAACCCCCCGTTCAGTCCGACCGCTGCGCCTTATCCGGTAACTATCGTCTTGAGTCCAACCC
GGAAAGACATGCAAAAGCACCACTGGCAGCAGCCACTGGTAATTGATTTAGAGGAGTTAGTCTTGAAGTC
ATGCGCCGGTTAAGGCTAAACTGAAAGGACAAGTTTTGGTGGCTGCGCTCCTCCAAGCCAGTTACCTCGG
TTCAAAGAGTTGGTAGCTCAGAGAACCTTCGAAAAACCGCCCTGCAAGGCGGTTTTTTCGTTTTCAGAGC
AAGAGATTACGCGCAGACCAAAACGATCTCAAGAAGATCATCTTATTAATCAGATAAAATATTTCTAGAT
TTCAGTGCAATTTATCTCTTCAAATGTAGCACCTGAAGTCAGCCCCATACGATATAAGTTGTAATTCTCA
TGTTTGACAGCTTATCATCGATAAGCTTTAATGCGGTAGTTTATCACAGTTAAATTGCTAACGCAGTCAG
GCACCGTGTATGAAATCTAACAATGCGCTCATCGTCATCCTCGGCACCGTCACCCTGGATGCTGTAGGCA
TAGGCTTGGTTATGCCGGTACTGCCGGGCCTCTTGCGGGATCTGGCGAAAGGGGGATGTGCTGCAAGGCG
ATTAAGTTGGGTAACGCCATGCAAAAAAGCCTGCTCGTTGAGCAGGCTTTTCGAATTTGGCGGAAACCCC
GGGAATCTAACCCGGCTGAACGGATTTAGAGTCCATTCGATCTACATGATCAGGTTTCCAATGCGGGGCG
CATCTTACTGCGCAGATACGCCCTCGTCAATCCCTTAATAGCAAAATGCCTTTTGATCGGCGAGAAAGTC
AGCAGGCCGCTTAGTTAGCCAGGGTGGTTTTTCTTTTCACCAGCGAGACGGGCAACAGAACGCCATGAGC
GGCCTCATTTCTTATTATGAGTTACAACAGTCCGCACCGCTGCCGGTAGCTCCTTCCTGTGGGCGCGGGC
CATAGATCTCAGCGGTGGCAGCAGCCTAGGTTACAGGTTGGTAGAAATCCCGTTATAGTAAGACTCGGAC
CTTGCAGCTCTCTTGATATTTTTAAAGTCGTGTTTAACCTTTAGAAGGCGTTCGAGCCCGAAACCTGCCC
CTATCCAGGGTTTATCAATACCCCATTCCCGGTCAAGCGGTATGGGTCCGACTACTGCAGAGGAAAGTTC
CAGGTCTCCGTGCATTACATCAAGGGTATCCCCATAGACCATGCAGGAATCGCCTACGATCTTGAAATCA
ATTCCCAGGTGGTTCAGGAAGTCCGTAATTATGCTTTCAAGATTTTCCCGTGTGCATCCCGATCCCATCT
GGCAGAAGTTCAGCATGGTAAACTCTTCGAGGTGTTCTTTGCCGTCGGACTCTTTTCTGTAGCATGGGCC
TATTTCAAAAATTTTTATTGGATCAGGCAGGGCCCTGTCAAGCTTGCGCAGGTAGTTGTAAAGGTTTGGA
GCAAGCATGGGTCTCAGGCAGAAGTTCTTGTCAACCCTGAAGATCTGTTTTGAAAGTTCGGTATCATTAT
CAATGCCCATCCTTTCGATATACTCAAGAGGGATCAGGATCGGGGATTTTATTTCCAGAAAACCCCTGTC
CACAAAGAACCTGGTAATTTCACGCTCGAGTTTCCCCAGATAATTCTCCCTTTCTTCCGCGTAGATCTGC
TGCAGGTCTTTTTTTCTGCGAGAGAGCAATTCGGACTCAAGCTCCCTGAAAGGCTTGCCGGAATTCAGGG
AAATCTCATCTTTTGGGTTTAACAGGACTTCAAGCCTGTCAGTCTGGCTCTTCGTAAGTGCGGGGGCACT
TGCAGAGGTCGGAACCGGAGAGTTCGGGGTAGATTTCGCCGGAGACGGAACAGAACGAGAGGTGTCGGTA
GACGCTTTCGCAGAAACCGGATTTTCCAGCGGTTTCGGCGCACGAGAAACAGATTTCGGCATCGCTTTTT
TCACTTTCGGCGCAGAAACAACTTTAACTTTAACAGAGGTTTTGCCTTCGGTAGAACGGGTCAGGAAGTT
GTTGATATCTTCGTCAGAAACACGACAACGTTTGCAGGTTTTACGGTATTTATGATGACGGAATGCACGT
GCGGTACGACAAGAACGAGAGTTGTTCACAACCAGATGGTCACCACACGCCATTTCGATGTAGATTTTAG
AACGAGAAACCTCATAGTGCTTGATCTTGTGCAGCGTGCCGGTACGGGACATCCACAGACCGGTCGCAGA
GATCAGAACATCCAGCGGCTTCTTATCCATACTAGTTACCCTCTAGATTGAGTTAATCTCCATGTAGCGT
TACAAGTATTACACAAAGTTTTTTATGTTGAGAATATTTTTTTGATGGGAAGGCACTTATTTTTGATCGT
TCGCTCAAAGAAGCATCGAACGCTGGGTTGCGGCCGCCCGGGTCGAATTTGCTTTCGAATTTCTGCCATT
CATCCGCTTATTATCACTTATTCAGGCGTAGCAACCAGGCGTTTAAGGGCACCAATAACTGCCTTAAAAA
AATTACGCCCCGCCCTGCCACTCATCGCAGTACTGTTGTAATTCATTAAGCATTCTGCCGACATGGAAGC
CATCACAAACGGCATGATGAACCTGAATCGCCAGCGGCATCAGCACCTTGTCGCCTTGCGTATAATATTT
GCCCATGGTCTGAGATTATCAAAAAGGATCTTCACCTAGATCCTTTTAAATTAAAAATGAAGTTTTAAAT
CAATCTAAAGTATATATGAGTAAACTTGGTCTGACAGTTACCAATGCTTAATCAGTGAGGCACCTATCTC
AGCGATCTGTCTATTTCGTTCATCCATAGTTGCCTGACTCCCCGTCGTGTAGATAACTACGATACGGGAG
GGCTTACCATCTGGCCCCAGTGCTGCAATGATACCGCGAGACCCACGCTCACCGGCTCCAGATTTATCAG
CAATAAACCAGCCAGCCGGAAGGGCCGAGCGCAGAAGTGGTCCTGCAACTTTATCCGCCTCCATCCAGTC
TATTAATTGTTGCCGGGAAGCTAGAGTAAGTAGTTCGCCAGTTAATAGTTTGCGCAACGTTGTTGCCATT
GCTACAGGCATCGTGGTGTCACGCTCGTCGTTTGGTATGGCTTCATTCAGCTCCGGTTCCCAACGATCAA
GGCGAGTTACATGATCCCCCATGTTGTGCAAAAAAGCGGTTAGCTCCTTCGGTCCTCCGATCGTTGTCAG
AAGTAAGTTGGCCGCAGTGTTATCACTCATGGTTATGGCAGCACTGCATAATTCTCTTACTGTCATGCCA
TCCGTAAGATGCTTTTCTGTGACTGGTGAGTACTCAACCAAGTCATTCTGAGAATAGTGTATGCGGCGAC
CGAGTTGCTCTTGCCCGGCGTCAACACGGGATAATACCGCGCCACATAGCAGAACTTTAAAAGTGCTCAT
CATTGGAAAACGTTCTTCGGGGCGAAAACTCTCAAGGATCTTACCGCTGTTGAGATCCAGTTCGATGTAA
CCCACTCGTGCACCCAACTGATCTTCAGCATCTTTTACTTTCACCAGCGTTTCTGGGTGAGCAAAAACAG
GAAGGCAAAATGCCGCAAAAAAGGGAATAAGGGCGACACGGAAATGTTGAATACTCATACTCTTCCTTTT
TCAATATTATTGAAGCATTTATCAGGGTTATTGTCTCATGAGCGGATACATATTTGAATGTATTTAGAAA
AATAAACAAAAGAGTTTGTAGAAACGCAAAAAGGCCATCCGTCAGGATGGCCTTCTGCTTAATTTGATGC
CTGGCAGTTTATGGCGGGCGTCCT
